>Addgene plasmid #215618 | pPB-TetON-mEGFP-MYOD1_AroLITE | addgene full sequence | sequence record 427354 | Addgene NGS Result
GTAAAACGACGGCCAGTGAGCGCGCCTCGTTCATTCACGTTTTTGAACCCGTGGAGGACGGGCAGACTCG
CGGTGCAAATGTGTTTTACAGCGTGATGGAGCAGATGAAGATGCTCGACACGCTGCAGAACACGCAGCTA
GATTAACCCTAGAAAGATAATCATATTGTGACGTACGTTAAAGATAATCATGTGTAAAATTGACGCATGT
GTTTTATCGGTCTGTATATCGAGGTTTATTTATTAATTTGAATAGATATTAAGTTTTATTATATTTACAC
TTACATACTAATAATAAATTCAACAAACAATTTATTTATGTTTATTTATTTATTAAAAAAAACAAAAACT
CAAAATTTCTTCTATAAAGTAACAAAACTTTTATGAGGGACAGCCCCCCCCCAAAGCCCCCAGGGATGTA
ATTACGTCCCTCCCCCGCTAGGGGGCAGCAGCGAGCCGCCCGGGGCTCCGCTCCGGTCCGGCGCTCCCCC
CGCATCCCCGAGCCGGCAGCGTGCGGGGACAGCCCGGGCACGGGGAAGGTGGCACGGGATCGCTTTCCTC
TGAACGCTTCTCGCTGCTCTTTGAGCCTGCAGACACCTGGGGGGATACGGGGAAAAGGCCTCCACGGCCA
CTAGTCTTTCGTCTTCAAGAATTCCTCGAGTTTACTCCCTATCAGTGATAGAGAACGTATGAAGAGTTTA
CTCCCTATCAGTGATAGAGAACGTATGCAGACTTTACTCCCTATCAGTGATAGAGAACGTATAAGGAGTT
TACTCCCTATCAGTGATAGAGAACGTATGACCAGTTTACTCCCTATCAGTGATAGAGAACGTATCTACAG
TTTACTCCCTATCAGTGATAGAGAACGTATATCCAGTTTACTCCCTATCAGTGATAGAGAACGTATAAGC
TTTAGGCGTGTACGGTGGGCGCCTATAAAAGCAGAGCTCGTTTAGTGAACCGTCAGATCGCCTGGAGCAA
TTCCACAACACTTTTGTCTTATACCAACTTTCCGTACCACTTCCTACCCTCGTAAAGGTCTAGAGCTAGC
CACCATGGACTACAAAGACCATGACGGTGATTATAAAGATCATGACATCGATTACAAGGATGACGATGAC
AAGATGGAGCTCCTCTCACCCCCTCTTAGGGATGTGGATCTCACTGCACCAGATGGTAGTCTTTGTTCTG
CGGCGACCACAGATGATGCCGCCGATGATCCCTGCGCCGATTCTCCCGATCTCAGGGCTGCCGAGGATTT
GGATCCTCGACTCATGCATGTCGGGGCCCTGCTTAAGCCTGAGGAACATAGTCATGCTCCTGCCGCTGTC
CATCCCGCTCCAGGGGCGCGGGAAGATGAACACGTTCGTGCCCCGTCAGGACATCATCAAGCAGGGCGGT
GTCTCCTTGCCGCATGTAAAGCTTGTAAACGGAAAACTACTAATGCTGATAGGCGTAAAGCTGCAACTAT
GAGGGAAAGGCGTAGACTCAGTAAGGTCAACGAAGCTGCGGAAACTCTGAAAAGGTGTACTTCTTCCAAC
CCTAATCAACGACTTCCAAAAGTCGAAATTCTTCGGAATGCTATTAGGGCCATTGAAGGTCTTCAAGCCC
TTCTCCGGGATCAAGATGCTGCACCACCGGGTGCTGCGGCAGCAGCCGCTGCCCCAGGGCCATTGCCGCC
AGGTAGAGGCGGTGAACATGCTTCCGGGGATTCTGATGCTTCATCCCCTCGATCAAATTGTAGCGATGGA
ATGATGGATGCATCCGGGCCACCATCAGGAGCGCGCAGGCGTAATTGTGCCGAGGGCGCTGCGGCAAATG
AAGCTCCATCCGAGCCACGGCCTGGAAAATCCGCCGCCGTTTCTTCCTTGGATTGTCTTTCATCTATAGT
TGAAAGAATTTCTACAGAAAGTCCAGCTGCCCCTGCTCTTCTTCTCGCTGATGTTCCATCCGAAAGCCCA
CCCCGGCGTCAAGAAGCAGCAGCGCCATCTGAAGGCGAATCTTCCGGAGATCCGACTCAATCACCGGACG
CCGCCCCGCAGTGCCCTGCGGGTGCGAACCCCAACCCGATAGCACAGGTGCTCGAGGGCAGAGGAAGTCT
TCTAACATGCGGTGACGTGGAGGAGAATCCCGGCCCTAGTACCGTGAGCAAGGGCGAGGAGCTGTTCACC
GGGGTGGTGCCCATCCTGGTCGAGCTGGACGGCGACGTAAACGGCCACAAGTTCAGCGTGTCCGGCGAGG
GCGAGGGCGATGCCACCTACGGCAAGCTGACCCTGAAGTTCATCTGCACCACCGGCAAGCTGCCCGTGCC
CTGGCCCACCCTCGTGACCACCCTGACCTACGGCGTGCAGTGCTTCAGCCGCTACCCCGACCACATGAAG
CAGCACGACTTCTTCAAGTCCGCCATGCCCGAAGGCTACGTCCAGGAGCGCACCATCTTCTTCAAGGACG
ACGGCAACTACAAGACCCGCGCCGAGGTGAAGTTCGAGGGCGACACCCTGGTGAACCGCATCGAGCTGAA
GGGCATCGACTTCAAGGAGGACGGCAACATCCTGGGGCACAAGCTGGAGTACAACTACAACAGCCACAAC
GTCTATATCATGGCCGACAAGCAGAAGAACGGCATCAAGGTGAACTTCAAGATCCGCCACAACATCGAGG
ACGGCAGCGTGCAGCTCGCCGACCACTACCAGCAGAACACCCCCATCGGCGACGGCCCCGTGCTGCTGCC
CGACAACCACTACCTGAGCACCCAGTCCGCCCTGAGCAAAGACCCCAACGAGAAGCGCGATCACATGGTC
CTGCTGGAGTTCGTGACCGCCGCCGGGATCACTCTCGGCATGGACGAGCTGTACAAGACCGGTTGACCGG
TTAGTAATGAGTTTAAACGGGGGAGGAAGACCGGTTGACCGGTTAGTAATGAGTTTAAACGGGGGAGGCT
AACTGAAACACGGAAGGAGACAATACCGGAAGGAACCCGCGCTATGACGGCAATAAAAAGACAGAATAAA
ACGCACGGGTGTTGGGTCGTTTGTTCATAAACGCGGGGTTCGGTCCCAGGGCTGGCACTCTGTCGATACC
CCACCGAGACCCCATTGGGGCCAATACGCCCGCGTTTCTTCCTTTTCCCCACCCCACCCCCCAAGTTCGG
GTGAAGGCCCAGGGCTCGCAGCCAACGTCGGGGCGGCAGGCCCTGCCATAGCAGATCTGCGAAATCGGAT
CCAGCTGAATCTAAGTGGATCTGCGATCGCTCCGGTGCCCGTCAGTGGGCAGAGCGCACATCGCCCACAG
TCCCCGAGAAGTTGGGGGGAGGGGTCGGCAATTGAACGGGTGCCTAGAGAAGGTGGCGCGGGGTAAACTG
GGAAAGTGATGTCGTGTACTGGCTCCGCCTTTTTCCCGAGGGTGGGGGAGAACCGTATATAAGTGCAGTA
GTCGCCGTGAACGTTCTTTTTCGCAACGGGTTTGCCGCCAGAACACAGCTGAAGCTTCGAGGGGCTCGCA
TCTCTCCTTCACGCGCCCGCCGCCCTACCTGAGGCCGCCATCCACGCCGGTTGAGTCGCGTTCTGCCGCC
TCCCGCCTGTGGTGCCTCCTGAACTGCGTCCGCCGTCTAGGTAAGTTTAAAGCTCAGGTCGAGACCGGGC
CTTTGTCCGGCGCTCCCTTGGAGCCTACCTAGACTCAGCCGGCTCTCCACGCTTTGCCTGACCCTGCTTG
CTCAACTCTACGTCTTTGTTTCGTTTTCTGTTCTGCGCCGTTACAGATCTAAGCTGTGACCGGCGCCTAC
TCTAGAGCCGCCATGTCTAGACTGGACAAGAGCAAAGTCATAAACTCTGCTCTGGAATTACTCAATGGAG
TCGGTATCGAAGGCCTGACGACAAGGAAACTCGCTCAAAAGCTGGGAGTTGAGCAGCCTACCCTGTACTG
GCACGTGAAGAACAAGCGGGCCCTGCTCGATGCCCTGCCAATCGAGATGCTGGACAGGCATCATACCCAC
TCCTGCCCCCTGGAAGGCGAGTCATGGCAAGACTTTCTGCGGAACAACGCCAAGTCATACCGCTGTGCTC
TCCTCTCACATCGCGACGGGGCTAAAGTGCATCTCGGCACCCGCCCAACAGAGAAACAGTACGAAACCCT
GGAAAATCAGCTCGCGTTCCTGTGTCAGCAAGGCTTCTCCCTGGAGAACGCACTGTACGCTCTGTCCGCC
GTGGGCCACTTTACACTGGGCTGCGTATTGGAGGAACAGGAGCATCAAGTAGCAAAAGAGGAAAGAGAGA
CACCTACCACCGATTCTATGCCCCCACTTCTGAAACAAGCAATTGAGCTGTTCGACCGGCAGGGAGCCGA
ACCTGCCTTCCTTTTCGGCCTGGAACTAATCATATGTGGCCTGGAGAAACAGCTAAAGTGCGAAAGCGGC
GGGCCGACCGACGCCCTTGACGATTTTGACTTAGACATGCTCCCAGCCGATGCCCTTGACGACTTTGACC
TTGATATGCTGCCTGCTGACGCTCTTGACGATTTTGACCTTGACATGCTCCCCGGGGAGGGCAGAGGAAG
TCTTCTAACATGCGGTGACGTGGAGGAGAATCCCGGCCCTATGACCGAGTACAAGCCCACGGTGCGCCTC
GCCACCCGCGACGACGTCCCCAGGGCCGTACGCACCCTCGCCGCCGCGTTCGCCGACTACCCCGCCACGC
GCCACACCGTCGATCCGGACCGCCACATCGAGCGGGTCACCGAGCTGCAAGAACTCTTCCTCACGCGCGT
CGGGCTCGACATCGGCAAGGTGTGGGTCGCGGACGACGGCGCCGCGGTGGCGGTCTGGACCACGCCGGAG
AGCGTCGAAGCGGGGGCGGTGTTCGCCGAGATCGGCCCGCGCATGGCCGAGTTGAGCGGTTCCCGGCTGG
CCGCGCAGCAACAGATGGAAGGCCTCCTGGCGCCGCACCGGCCCAAGGAGCCCGCGTGGTTCCTGGCCAC
CGTCGGCGTCTCGCCCGACCACCAGGGCAAGGGTCTGGGCAGCGCCGTCGTGCTCCCCGGAGTGGAGGCG
GCCGAGCGCGCCGGGGTGCCCGCCTTCCTGGAGACCTCCGCGCCCCGCAACCTCCCCTTCTACGAGCGGC
TCGGCTTCACCGTCACCGCCGACGTCGAGGTGCCCGAAGGACCGCGCACCTGGTGCATGACCCGCAAGCC
CGGTGCCTGAAATCAACCTCTGGATTACAAAATTTGTGGGTAAACTTGTTTATTGCAGCTTATAATGGTT
ACAAATAAAGCAATAGCATCACAAATTTCACAAATAAAGCATTTTTTTCACTGCATTCTAGTTGTGGTTT
GTCCAAACTCATCAATGTATCTTATCATGTCTGGAATTGACTCAAATGATGTCAATTAGTCTATCAGAAG
CTCATCTGGTCTCCCTTCCGGGGGACAAGACATCCCTGTTTAATATTTAAACAGCAGTGTTCCCAAACTG
GGTTCTTATATCCCTTGCTCTGGTCAACCAGGTTGCAGGGTTTCCTGTCCTCACAGGAACGAAGTCCCTA
AAGAAACAGTGGCAGCCAGGTTTAGCCCCGGAATTGACTGGATTCCTTTTTTAGGGCCCATTGGTATGGC
TTTTTCCCCGTATCCCCCCAGGTGTCTGCAGGCTCAAAGAGCAGCGAGAAGCGTTCAGAGGAAAGCGATC
CCGTGCCACCTTCCCCGTGCCCGGGCTGTCCCCGCACGCTGCCGGCTCGGGGATGCGGGGGGAGCGCCGG
ACCGGAGCGGAGCCCCGGGCGGCTCGCTGCTGCCCCCTAGCGGGGGAGGGACGTAATTACATCCCTGGGG
GCTTTGGGGGGGGGCTGTCCCTGATATCTATAACAAGAAAATATATATATAATAAGTTATCACGTAAGTA
GAACATGAAATAACAATATAATTATCGTATGAGTTAAATCTTAAAAGTCACGTAAAAGATAATCATGCGT
CATTTTGACTCACGCGGTCGTTATAGTTCAAAATCAGTGACACTTACCGCATTGACAAGCACGCCTCACG
GGAGCTCCAAGCGGCGACTGAGATGTCCTAAATGCACAGCGACGGATTCGCGCTATTTAGAAAGAGAGAG
CAATATTTCAAGAATGCATGCGTCAATTTTACGCAGACTATCTTTCTAGGGTTAATCTAGCTGCATCAGG
ATCATATCGTCGGGTCTTTTTTCCGGCTCAGTCATCGCCCAAGCTGGCGCTATCTGGGCATCGGGGAGGA
AGAAGCCCGTGCCTTTTCCCGCGAGGTTGAAGCGGCATGGAAAGAGTTTGCCGAGGATGACTGCTGCTGC
ATTGACGTTGAGCGAAAACGCACGTTTACCATGATGATTCGGGAAGGTGTGGCCATGCACGCCTTTAACG
GTGAACTGTTCGTTCAGGCCACCTGGGATACCAGTTCGTCGCGGCTTTTCCGGACACAGTTCCGGATGGT
CAGCCCGAAGCGCATCAGCAACCCGAACAATACCGGCGACAGCCGGAACTGCCGTGCCGGTGTGCAGATT
AATGACAGCGGTGCGGCGCTGGGATATTACGTCAGCGAGGACGGGTATCCTGGCTGGATGCCGCAGAAAT
GGACATGGATACCCCGTGAGTTACCCGGCGGGCGCGCTTGGCGTAATCATGGTCATAGCTGTTTCCTGTG
TGAAATTGTTATCCGCTCACAATTCCACACAACATACGAGCCGGAAGCATAAAGTGTAAAGCCTGGGGTG
CCTAATGAGTGAGCTAACTCACATTAATTGCGTTGCGCTCACTGCCCGCTTTCCAGTCGGGAAACCTGTC
GTGCCAGCTGCATTAATGAATCGGCCAACGCGCGGGGAGAGGCGGTTTGCGTATTGGGCGCTCTTCCGCT
TCCTCGCTCACTGACTCGCTGCGCTCGGTCGTTCGGCTGCGGCGAGCGGTATCAGCTCACTCAAAGGCGG
TAATACGGTTATCCACAGAATCAGGGGATAACGCAGGAAAGAACATGTGAGCAAAAGGCCAGCAAAAGGC
CAGGAACCGTAAAAAGGCCGCGTTGCTGGCGTTTTTCCATAGGCTCCGCCCCCCTGACGAGCATCACAAA
AATCGACGCTCAAGTCAGAGGTGGCGAAACCCGACAGGACTATAAAGATACCAGGCGTTTCCCCCTGGAA
GCTCCCTCGTGCGCTCTCCTGTTCCGACCCTGCCGCTTACCGGATACCTGTCCGCCTTTCTCCCTTCGGG
AAGCGTGGCGCTTTCTCATAGCTCACGCTGTAGGTATCTCAGTTCGGTGTAGGTCGTTCGCTCCAAGCTG
GGCTGTGTGCACGAACCCCCCGTTCAGCCCGACCGCTGCGCCTTATCCGGTAACTATCGTCTTGAGTCCA
ACCCGGTAAGACACGACTTATCGCCACTGGCAGCAGCCACTGGTAACAGGATTAGCAGAGCGAGGTATGT
AGGCGGTGCTACAGAGTTCTTGAAGTGGTGGCCTAACTACGGCTACACTAGAAGAACAGTATTTGGTATC
TGCGCTCTGCTGAAGCCAGTTACCTTCGGAAAAAGAGTTGGTAGCTCTTGATCCGGCAAACAAACCACCG
CTGGTAGCGGTGGTTTTTTTGTTTGCAAGCAGCAGATTACGCGCAGAAAAAAAGGATCTCAAGAAGATCC
TTTGATCTTTTCTACGGGGTCTGACGCTCAGTGGAACGAAAACTCACGTTAAGGGATTTTGGTCATGAGA
TTATCAAAAAGGATCTTCACCTAGATCCTTTTAAATTAAAAATGAAGTTTTAAATCAATCTAAAGTATAT
ATGAGTAAACTTGGTCTGACAGTTACCAATGCTTAATCAGTGAGGCACCTATCTCAGCGATCTGTCTATT
TCGTTCATCCATAGTTGCCTGACTCCCCGTCGTGTAGATAACTACGATACGGGAGGGCTTACCATCTGGC
CCCAGTGCTGCAATGATACCGCGAGACCCACGCTCACCGGCTCCAGATTTATCAGCAATAAACCAGCCAG
CCGGAAGGGCCGAGCGCAGAAGTGGTCCTGCAACTTTATCCGCCTCCATCCAGTCTATTAATTGTTGCCG
GGAAGCTAGAGTAAGTAGTTCGCCAGTTAATAGTTTGCGCAACGTTGTTGCCATTGCTACAGGCATCGTG
GTGTCACGCTCGTCGTTTGGTATGGCTTCATTCAGCTCCGGTTCCCAACGATCAAGGCGAGTTACATGAT
CCCCCATGTTGTGCAAAAAAGCGGTTAGCTCCTTCGGTCCTCCGATCGTTGTCAGAAGTAAGTTGGCCGC
AGTGTTATCACTCATGGTTATGGCAGCACTGCATAATTCTCTTACTGTCATGCCATCCGTAAGATGCTTT
TCTGTGACTGGTGAGTACTCAACCAAGTCATTCTGAGAATAGTGTATGCGGCGACCGAGTTGCTCTTGCC
CGGCGTCAATACGGGATAATACCGCGCCACATAGCAGAACTTTAAAAGTGCTCATCATTGGAAAACGTTC
TTCGGGGCGAAAACTCTCAAGGATCTTACCGCTGTTGAGATCCAGTTCGATGTAACCCACTCGTGCACCC
AACTGATCTTCAGCATCTTTTACTTTCACCAGCGTTTCTGGGTGAGCAAAAACAGGAAGGCAAAATGCCG
CAAAAAAGGGAATAAGGGCGACACGGAAATGTTGAATACTCATACTCTTCCTTTTTCAATATTATTGAAG
CATTTATCAGGGTTATTGTCTCATGAGCGGATACATATTTGAATGTATTTAGAAAAATAAACAAATAGGG
GTTCCGCGCACATTTCCCCGAAAAGTGCCACCTAAATTGTAAGCGTTAATATTTTGTTAAAATTCGCGTT
AAATTTTTGTTAAATCAGCTCATTTTTTAACCAATAGGCCGAAATCGGCAAAATCCCTTATAAATCAAAA
GAATAGACCGAGATAGGGT
[37 nt withheld, positions 8910-8946]
AAAGAACGTGGACTCCAACGTCAAAGG
[49 nt withheld, positions 8974-9022]
T
[91 nt withheld, positions 9024-9114]
G
[124 nt withheld, positions 9116-9239]
CCCATTCGCCATTCAGGCTGCGCAACTGTTGGGAAGGGCGATCGGTGCGGGCCTCTTCGCTATTACGCCA
GCTGGCGAAAGGGGGATGTGCTGCAAGGCGATTAAGTTGGGTAACGCCAGGGTTTTCCCAGTCACGACGT
T
Features (pLannotate 1.2.2; 25 found; start..end, strand, type, name):
     21..140     +  CDS            B (fragment): PORTL_LAMBD - Experimental evidence at protein level: Swiss-Prot protein existence level 1. Forms the portal vertex of the capsid (PubMed:6228056, PubMed:6232391). This portal plays critical roles in head assembly, genome packaging, neck/tail attachment, and genome ejection (Probable). The portal protein multimerizes as a single ring-shaped homododecamer arranged around a central channel (PubMed:6232391). Binds to the terminase subunits to form the packaging machine (PubMed:7799432). From Escherichia phage lambda (Bacteriophage lambda).
    658..1036    +  promoter       TRE3G promoter: 3rd-generation Tet-responsive promoter that can be activated by binding of Tet-On® 3G
   1058..1123    +  CDS            3xFLAG: three tandem FLAG® epitope tags, followed by an enterokinase cleavage site
   1124..2083    +  CDS            MYOD1: MYOD1_HUMAN - Also known as BHLHC1, MYF3, MYOD. Experimental evidence at protein level: Swiss-Prot protein existence level 1. Acts as a transcriptional activator that promotes transcription of muscle-specific target genes and plays a role in muscle differentiation. Together with MYF5 and MYOG, co-occupies muscle-specific gene promoter core region during myogenesis. Induces fibroblasts to differentiate into myoblasts. Interacts with and is inhibited by the twist protein. This interaction probably involves the basic domains of both proteins (By similarity). From Homo sapiens (Human).
   2144..2857    +  CDS            EGFP: EGFP is a basic (constitutively fluorescent) green fluorescent protein published in 1996, derived from Aequorea victoria. It is reported to be a rapidly-maturing weak dimer with moderate acid sensitivity.
   2988..3036    +  polyA_signal   HSV TK poly(A) signal: herpes simplex virus thymidine kinase polyadenylation signal (Cole and Stacy, 1985)
   3127..3143    -  polyA_signal   bGH poly(A) signal (fragment): bovine growth hormone polyadenylation signal
   3267..3478    +  promoter       EF-1α core promoter: core promoter for human elongation factor EF-1α
   3491..3759    +  LTR            5' LTR (truncated): truncated 5' long terminal repeat (LTR) from human T-cell leukemia virus (HTLV) type 1
   3793..4490    +  CDS            rtTA3 (fragment): reverse tetracycline transactivator 3 activates expression from Tet-responsive promoters in the presence of doxycycline
   4420..4530    +  CDS            VP48: 3 tandem repeats of the minimal activation domain of herpes simplex virus VP16 (Cheng et al., 2013)
   4591..5190    +  CDS            PuroR: puromycin N-acetyltransferase; pac from Streptomyces alboniger; confers resistance to puromycin
   5191..5218    +  misc_feature   WPRE (fragment): woodchuck hepatitis virus posttranscriptional regulatory element
   5223..5344    +  polyA_signal   SV40 poly(A) signal: SV40 polyadenylation signal
   5362..5454    +  ncRNA          G-CSF SLDE: Accession: RF00183 - G-CSF factor stem-loop destabilising element (SLDE)
   6151..6618    +  CDS            B (fragment): PORTL_LAMBD - Experimental evidence at protein level: Swiss-Prot protein existence level 1. Forms the portal vertex of the capsid (PubMed:6228056, PubMed:6232391). This portal plays critical roles in head assembly, genome packaging, neck/tail attachment, and genome ejection (Probable). The portal protein multimerizes as a single ring-shaped homododecamer arranged around a central channel (PubMed:6232391). Binds to the terminase subunits to form the packaging machine (PubMed:7799432). From Escherichia phage lambda (Bacteriophage lambda).
   6656..6672    -  protein_bind   lac operator: The lac repressor binds to the lac operator to inhibit transcription in E. coli. This inhibition can be relieved by adding lactose or isopropyl-β-D-thiogalactopyranoside (IPTG). lac repressor encoded by lacI
   6680..6710    -  promoter       lac promoter: promoter for the E. coli lac operon
   6725..6746    -  protein_bind   CAP binding site: CAP binding activates transcription in the presence of cAMP. E. coli catabolite activator protein
   6759..6851    -  CDS            lacI (fragment): lac repressor; lacI; The lac repressor binds to the lac operator to inhibit transcription in E. coli. This inhibition can be relieved by adding lactose or isopropyl-β-D-thiogalactopyranoside (IPTG).
   7034..7622    -  rep_origin     ori: high-copy-number ColE1/pMB1/pBR322/pUC origin of replication
   7793..8653    -  CDS            AmpR: β-lactamase; bla; confers resistance to ampicillin, carbenicillin, and related antibiotics
   8654..8758    -  promoter       AmpR promoter: bla
   8811..9239    -  rep_origin     f1 ori (sequence partly withheld): f1 bacteriophage origin of replication; arrow indicates direction of (+) strand synthesis
   9244..19      -  CDS            lacZα (fragment) (across the origin): LacZα fragment of β-galactosidase; lacZ fragment
