[The description below was written by a language model from this plasmid's Addgene catalogue record and pLannotate feature annotations shown in this document.]
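Description:
pPB-TetON-mEGFP-MYOD1_AroLITE is a 9.4 kb mammalian expression plasmid built on the PB-TetON backbone and intended for stable genomic integration of a doxycycline-inducible human MYOD1 variant. The "PB" in the name points to a piggyBac transposon design, but the automated feature table does not annotate transposon terminal repeats, so their presence and positions cannot be confirmed from the record. In bacteria the plasmid is maintained at high copy through a ColE1/pUC-type origin with ampicillin selection. An f1 origin and remnants of lac/lacZα cloning-vector sequence are also present. Two short fragments matched to a phage lambda portal protein flank the mammalian cassettes and are probably stuffer or spurious hits.

The inducible unit is driven by the TRE3G Tet-responsive promoter and encodes an N-terminal 3xFLAG tag fused to MYOD1, followed by EGFP (catalogued as mEGFP) and an HSV TK polyadenylation signal. The catalogue states that the reporter is joined through a T2A peptide, which would let the fluorescent protein be released separately as a marker of induced cells. The T2A is not itself annotated but would fit the short gap between the two coding regions. "AroLITE" names the mutant form of MYOD1, though the record does not specify the substitutions.

A second, constitutive unit uses the EF-1α core promoter with an HTLV-1 LTR-derived segment to express a reverse tetracycline transactivator (rtTA3-like with a VP16-derived activation domain). This is followed by a puromycin resistance gene and an SV40 polyadenylation signal. The plasmid is therefore an all-in-one Tet-On system with puromycin selection. It was deposited with a study of activity and specificity in human transcription factors.
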