Addgene plasmid #215618: pPB-TetON-mEGFP-MYOD1_AroLITE
Purpose: For integration of MYOD1 AroLITE T2A mEGFP
Depositing lab: Denes Hnisz. Depositing organization: Max Planck Institute for Molecular Genetics. Publication: An activity-specificity trade-off encoded in human transcription factors. Naderi J, Magalhaes AP, Kibar G, Stik G, Zhang Y, Mackowiak SD, Wieler HM, Rossi F, Buschow R, Christou-Kent M, Alcoverro-Bertran M, Graf T, Vingron M, Hnisz D. Nat Cell Biol. 2024 Aug;26(8):1309-1321. doi: 10.1038/s41556-024-01411-0. Epub 2024 Jul 5. PubMed 38969762.
Backbone
  Vector backbone: PB-TetON
  Vector type: Mammalian Expression
Growth in bacteria
  Bacterial resistance: Ampicillin, 100 μg/mL
  Growth temperature: 37°C
  Growth strain: DH5alpha
  Copy number: High Copy
Gene/Insert
  Gene/Insert name: MYOD1 AroLITE
  Species: H. sapiens (human)
  Entrez Gene: MYOD1 (a.k.a. CMYP17, MYF3, MYOD, MYODRIF, PUM, bHLHc1)
  Tag / fusion protein: T2A mEGFP (C terminal on insert)
  Cloning method: Gibson Cloning
Terms and licenses: Academic/Nonprofit Terms; Industry Terms: Not Available to Industry
How to cite: pPB-TetON-mEGFP-MYOD1_AroLITE was a gift from Denes Hnisz (Addgene plasmid # 215618 ; http://n2t.net/addgene:215618 ; RRID:Addgene_215618)
